Addgene plasmid #141899: TFORF2060
Purpose: Lentiviral vector for overexpressing transcription factor ORFs with unique 24-bp barcodes. Barcodes facilitate identification of transcription factors in pooled screens.
Depositing lab: Feng Zhang. Depositing organization: Broad Institute. Publication: A transcription factor atlas of directed differentiation. Joung J, Ma S, Tay T, Geiger-Schuller KR, Kirchgatterer PC, Verdine VK, Guo B, Arias-Garcia MA, Allen WE, Singh A, Kuksenko O, Abudayyeh OO, Gootenberg JS, Fu Z, Macrae RK, Buenrostro JD, Regev A, Zhang F. Cell. 2023 Jan 5;186(1):209-229.e26. doi: 10.1016/j.cell.2022.11.026. PubMed 36608654.
Backbone
  Vector backbone: pLX_TRC317
  Backbone manufacturer: Broad Institute Genetic Perturbation Platform
  Backbone size w/o insert (bp): 8264
  Vector type: Mammalian Expression, Lentiviral
  Selectable markers: Puromycin
Growth in bacteria
  Bacterial resistance: Ampicillin, 100 μg/mL
  Growth temperature: 37°C
  Growth strain: NEB Stable
  Copy number: High Copy
Gene/Insert
  Gene/Insert name: NKX2-1
  Species: H. sapiens (human)
  Insert size (bp): 1307
  Entrez Gene: NKX2-1 (a.k.a. BCH, BHC, NK-2, NKX2.1, NKX2A, NMTC1, T/EBP, TEBP, TITF1, TTF-1, TTF1)
  Promoter: EF1a
  Cloning method: Unknown
  Sequencing primers: 5′ GGGTGGAGACTGAAGTTAGGCCAG; 3′ CACATAGCGTAAAAGGAGCAACATAG
Terms and licenses: Academic/Nonprofit Terms; Industry Terms: Not Available to Industry
Depositor comments: NM_001079668,ENST00000354822 . The transcription factor ORF portion of this plasmid was synthesized by Genewiz. Please test multiple small colonies in case of plasmid recombination. To make this collection available in a timely manner, a portion of this collection was not fully sequenced by Addgene. If an Addgene verified full plasmid sequence is not available, please contact us prior to placing an order to request the full sequence.
How to cite: TFORF2060 was a gift from Feng Zhang (Addgene plasmid # 141899 ; http://n2t.net/addgene:141899 ; RRID:Addgene_141899)
