[The description below was written by a language model from this plasmid's Addgene catalogue record and pLannotate feature annotations shown in this document.]
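Description:
TFORF2060 is a lentiviral mammalian expression plasmid built on the pLX_TRC317 backbone and carrying the human transcription factor NKX2-1 (also known as TTF-1/TITF1) as an overexpression ORF. It belongs to a barcoded transcription factor ORF collection in which each construct carries a unique 24-bp barcode, so that the factor delivered to a cell can be identified in pooled screens. The barcode is not annotated as a separate feature in the table. In bacteria the plasmid is maintained by a high-copy ColE1/pUC-type origin with ampicillin selection (AmpR), and it also carries an f1 origin and remnants of a lac/T7/T3 cloning region. The depositor warns of possible recombination, which is common for LTR-containing plasmids.

The viral portion has a third-generation, self-inactivating layout. An RSV promoter drives a truncated HIV-1 5' LTR, followed by the Ψ packaging signal with a gag fragment, the RRE for Rev-dependent nuclear export, a cPPT/CTS, and a ΔU3 3' LTR followed by an SV40 poly(A) signal. Two expression units lie between the LTRs. An SV40 early promoter/origin region drives the puromycin N-acetyltransferase gene for selecting transduced cells, and downstream the strong constitutive EF-1α promoter drives the NKX2-1 coding sequence. A WPRE after the ORF enhances transcript stability and expression. A short U6 promoter fragment is annotated between the ORF and the WPRE, but the record does not explain its role. The sequenced record of 9,571 nt matches the stated backbone plus insert sizes. The construct is meant for packaging into lentivirus to force NKX2-1 expression in mammalian cells, for example in directed-differentiation screens.
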