Features (pLannotate 1.2.2; 31 found; start..end, strand, type, name):
      5..231     +  promoter       RSV promoter: Rous sarcoma virus enhancer/promoter
    232..412     +  LTR            5' LTR (truncated): truncated 5' long terminal repeat (LTR) from HIV-1
    459..584     +  misc_feature   HIV-1 Ψ: packaging signal of human immunodeficiency virus type 1
    568..931     +  CDS            HIV-1 gag (fragment): gag protein from human immunodeficiency virus 1; gag
   1077..1310    +  misc_feature   RRE: The Rev response element (RRE) of HIV-1 allows for Rev-dependent mRNA export from the nucleus to the cytoplasm.
   1687..1713    +  CDS            Rev (fragment): human immunodeficiency virus 1 (HIV-1) Rev protein; rev; enhances nuclear export of unspliced and incompletely spliced viral mRNAs
   1720..1743    +  promoter       SV40 promoter (fragment): SV40 early promoter
   1744..1815    +  promoter       SV40 promoter (fragment): SV40 enhancer and early promoter
   1839..1974    +  rep_origin     SV40 ori: SV40 origin of replication
   2020..2616    +  CDS            PuroR (fragment): puromycin N-acetyltransferase; pac from Streptomyces; confers resistance to puromycin
   2665..2782    +  misc_feature   cPPT/CTS: central polypurine tract and central termination sequence of HIV-1
   2847..2913    +  CDS            small t antigen (fragment): SV40 (simian virus 40) small t antigen
   2920..4098    +  promoter       EF-1α promoter: strong constitutive promoter for human elongation factor EF-1α
   4205..5317    +  CDS            NKX2-1: NKX21_HUMAN - Also known as NKX2A, TITF1, TTF1. Experimental evidence at protein level: Swiss-Prot protein existence level 1. Transcription factor that binds and activates the promoter of thyroid specific genes such as thyroglobulin, thyroperoxidase, and thyrotropin receptor. Crucial in the maintenance of the thyroid differentiation phenotype. May play a role in lung development and surfactant homeostasis. Forms a regulatory loop with GRHL2 that coordinates lung epithelial cell morphogenesis and differentiation. Activates the transcription of GNRHR and plays a role in enhancing the circadian o
   5333..5386    +  promoter       U6 promoter (fragment): RNA polymerase III promoter for human U6 snRNA
   5428..6016    +  misc_feature   WPRE: woodchuck hepatitis virus posttranscriptional regulatory element
   6067..6086    +  misc_feature   cPPT/CTS (fragment): central polypurine tract and central termination sequence of HIV-1
   6088..6321    +  LTR            3' LTR (ΔU3): self-inactivating 3' long terminal repeat (LTR) from HIV-1
   6399..6520    +  polyA_signal   SV40 poly(A) signal: SV40 polyadenylation signal
   6560..6695    +  rep_origin     SV40 ori: SV40 origin of replication
   6716..6734    -  promoter       T7 promoter: promoter for bacteriophage T7 RNA polymerase
   6742..6897    +  CDS            lacZα (fragment): LacZα fragment of β-galactosidase; lacZ fragment
   6902..7330    +  rep_origin     f1 ori (sequence partly withheld): f1 bacteriophage origin of replication; arrow indicates direction of (+) strand synthesis
   7383..7487    +  promoter       AmpR promoter: bla
   7488..8348    +  CDS            AmpR: β-lactamase; bla; confers resistance to ampicillin, carbenicillin, and related antibiotics
   8519..9107    +  rep_origin     ori: high-copy-number ColE1/pMB1/pBR322/pUC origin of replication
   9290..9382    +  CDS            lacI (fragment): lac repressor; lacI; The lac repressor binds to the lac operator to inhibit transcription in E. coli. This inhibition can be relieved by adding lactose or isopropyl-β-D-thiogalactopyranoside (IPTG).
   9395..9416    +  protein_bind   CAP binding site: CAP binding activates transcription in the presence of cAMP. E. coli catabolite activator protein
   9431..9461    +  promoter       lac promoter: promoter for the E. coli lac operon
   9469..9485    +  protein_bind   lac operator: The lac repressor binds to the lac operator to inhibit transcription in E. coli. This inhibition can be relieved by adding lactose or isopropyl-β-D-thiogalactopyranoside (IPTG). lac repressor encoded by lacI
   9530..9548    +  promoter       T3 promoter: promoter for bacteriophage T3 RNA polymerase
>Addgene plasmid #141899 | TFORF2060 | addgene full sequence | sequence record 415068 | Addgene NGS Result
TTAATGTAGTCTTATGCAATACTCTTGTAGTCTTGCAACATGGTAACGATGAGTTAGCAACATGCCTTAC
AAGGAGAGAAAAAGCACCGTGCATGCCGATTGGTGGAAGTAAGGTGGTACGATCGTGCCTTATTAGGAAG
GCAACAGACGGGTCTGACATGGATTGGACGAACCACTGAATTGCCGCATTGCAGAGATATTGTATTTAAG
TGCCTAGCTCGATACATAAACGGGTCTCTCTGGTTAGACCAGATCTGAGCCTGGGAGCTCTCTGGCTAAC
TAGGGAACCCACTGCTTAAGCCTCAATAAAGCTTGCCTTGAGTGCTTCAAGTAGTGTGTGCCCGTCTGTT
GTGTGACTCTGGTAACTAGAGATCCCTCAGACCCTTTTAGTCAGTGTGGAAAATCTCTAGCAGTGGCGCC
CGAACAGGGACTTGAAAGCGAAAGGGAAACCAGAGGAGCTCTCTCGACGCAGGACTCGGCTTGCTGAAGC
GCGCACGGCAAGAGGCGAGGGGCGGCGACTGGTGAGTACGCCAAAAATTTTGACTAGCGGAGGCTAGAAG
GAGAGAGATGGGTGCGAGAGCGTCAGTATTAAGCGGGGGAGAATTAGATCGCGATGGGAAAAAATTCGGT
TAAGGCCAGGGGGAAAGAAAAAATATAAATTAAAACATATAGTATGGGCAAGCAGGGAGCTAGAACGATT
CGCAGTTAATCCTGGCCTGTTAGAAACATCAGAAGGCTGTAGACAAATACTGGGACAGCTACAACCATCC
CTTCAGACAGGATCAGAAGAACTTAGATCATTATATAATACAGTAGCAACCCTCTATTGTGTGCATCAAA
GGATAGAGATAAAAGACACCAAGGAAGCTTTAGACAAGATAGAGGAAGAGCAAAACAAAAGTAAGACCAC
CGCACAGCAAGCGGCCGCTGATCTTCAGACCTGGAGGAGGAGATATGAGGGACAATTGGAGAAGTGAATT
ATATAAATATAAAGTAGTAAAAATTGAACCATTAGGAGTAGCACCCACCAAGGCAAAGAGAAGAGTGGTG
CAGAGAGAAAAAAGAGCAGTGGGAATAGGAGCTTTGTTCCTTGGGTTCTTGGGAGCAGCAGGAAGCACTA
TGGGCGCAGCGTCAATGACGCTGACGGTACAGGCCAGACAATTATTGTCTGGTATAGTGCAGCAGCAGAA
CAATTTGCTGAGGGCTATTGAGGCGCAACAGCATCTGTTGCAACTCACAGTCTGGGGCATCAAGCAGCTC
CAGGCAAGAATCCTGGCTGTGGAAAGATACCTAAAGGATCAACAGCTCCTGGGGATTTGGGGTTGCTCTG
GAAAACTCATTTGCACCACTGCTGTGCCTTGGAATGCTAGTTGGAGTAATAAATCTCTGGAACAGATTTG
GAATCACACGACCTGGATGGAGTGGGACAGAGAAATTAACAATTACACAAGCTTAATACACTCCTTAATT
GAAGAATCGCAAAACCAGCAAGAAAAGAATGAACAAGAATTATTGGAATTAGATAAATGGGCAAGTTTGT
GGAATTGGTTTAACATAACAAATTGGCTGTGGTATATAAAATTATTCATAATGATAGTAGGAGGCTTGGT
AGGTTTAAGAATAGTTTTTGCTGTACTTTCTATAGTGAATAGAGTTAGGCAGGGATATTCACCATTATCG
TTTCAGACCCACCTCCCAACCCCGAGGGGACCCATGCATTGCATCTCAATTAGTCAGCAACCAGGTGTGG
AAAGTCCCCAGGCTCCCCAGCAGGCAGAAGTATGCAAAGCATGCGTCTCAATTAGTCAGCAACCATAGTC
CCGCCCCTAACTCCGCCCATCCCGCCCCTAACTCCGCCCAGTTCCGCCCATTCTCCGCCCCATGGCTGAC
TAATTTTTTTTATTTATGCAGAGGCCGAGGCCGCCTCGGCCTCTGAGCTATTCCAGAAGTAGTGAGGAGG
CTTTTTTGGAGGCCTAGGCTTTTGCAAAAAGCTTTCTAGAGGTACCACCGGAGCTTACCATGACCGAGTA
CAAGCCCACGGTGCGCCTCGCCACCCGCGACGACGTCCCCAGGGCCGTACGCACCCTCGCCGCCGCGTTC
GCCGACTACCCCGCCACGCGCCACACCGTCGATCCGGACCGCCACATCGAGCGGGTCACCGAGCTGCAAG
AACTCTTCCTCACGCGCGTCGGGCTCGACATCGGCAAGGTGTGGGTCGCGGACGACGGCGCCGCCGTGGC
GGTCTGGACCACGCCGGAGAGCGTCGAAGCGGGGGCGGTGTTCGCCGAGATCGGCCCGCGCATGGCCGAG
TTGAGCGGTTCCCGGCTGGCCGCGCAGCAACAGATGGAAGGCCTCCTGGCGCCGCACCGGCCCAAGGAGC
CCGCGTGGTTCCTGGCCACCGTCGGCGTCTCGCCCGACCACCAGGGCAAGGGTCTGGGCAGCGCCGTCGT
GCTCCCCGGAGTGGAGGCGGCCGAGCGCGCCGGGGTGCCCGCCTTCCTGGAGACCTCCGCGCCCCGCAAC
CTCCCCTTCTACGAGCGGCTCGGCTTCACCGTCACCGCCGACGTCGAGGTGCCCGAAGGACCGCGCACCT
GGTGCATGACCCGCAAGCCCGGTGCCAGTTAACGAATTCTAGATCTTGAGACAAATGGCAGTATTCATCC
ACAATTTTAAAAGAAAAGGGGGGATTGGGGGGTACAGTGCAGGGGAAAGAATAGTAGACATAATAGCAAC
AGACATACAAACTAAAGAATTACAAAAACAAATTACAAAAATTCAAAATTTTCGGGTTTATTACAGGGAC
AGCAGAGATCCACTTTGGCGCCGGCTCGAGGCCTGCAGGTGCAAAGATGGATAAAGTTTTAAACAGAGAG
GAATCTTTGCAGCTAATGGACCTTCTAGGTCTTGAAAGGAGTGGGAATTGGCTCCGGTGCCCGTCAGTGG
GCAGAGCGCACATCGCCCACAGTCCCCGAGAAGTTGGGGGGAGGGGTCGGCAATTGAACCGGTGCCTAGA
GAAGGTGGCGCGGGGTAAACTGGGAAAGTGATGTCGTGTACTGGCTCCGCCTTTTTCCCGAGGGTGGGGG
AGAACCGTATATAAGTGCAGTAGTCGCCGTGAACGTTCTTTTTCGCAACGGGTTTGCCGCCAGAACACAG
GTAAGTGCCGTGTGTGGTTCCCGCGGGCCTGGCCTCTTTACGGGTTATGGCCCTTGCGTGCCTTGAATTA
CTTCCACCTGGCTGCAGTACGTGATTCTTGATCCCGAGCTTCGGGTTGGAAGTGGGTGGGAGAGTTCGAG
GCCTTGCGCTTAAGGAGCCCCTTCGCCTCGTGCTTGAGTTGAGGCCTGGCCTGGGCGCTGGGGCCGCCGC
GTGCGAATCTGGTGGCACCTTCGCGCCTGTCTCGCTGCTTTCGATAAGTCTCTAGCCATTTAAAATTTTT
GATGACCTGCTGCGACGCTTTTTTTCTGGCAAGATAGTCTTGTAAATGCGGGCCAAGATCTGCACACTGG
TATTTCGGTTTTTGGGGCCGCGGGCGGCGACGGGGCCCGTGCGTCCCAGCGCACATGTTCGGCGAGGCGG
GGCCTGCGAGCGCGGCCACCGAGAATCGGACGGGGGTAGTCTCAAGCTGGCCGGCCTGCTCTGGTGCCTG
GCCTCGCGCCGCCGTGTATCGCCCCGCCCTGGGCGGCAAGGCTGGCCCGGTCGGCACCAGTTGCGTGAGC
GGAAAGATGGCCGCTTCCCGGCCCTGCTGCAGGGAGCTCAAAATGGAGGACGCGGCGCTCGGGAGAGCGG
GCGGGTGAGTCACCCACACAAAGGAAAAGGGCCTTTCCGTCCTCAGCCGTCGCTTCATGTGACTCCACGG
AGTACCGGGCGCCGTCCAGGCACCTCGATTAGTTCTCGAGCTTTTGGAGTACGTCGTCTTTAGGTTGGGG
GGAGGGGTTTTATGCGATGGAGTTTCCCCACACTGAGTGGGTGGAGACTGAAGTTAGGCCAGCTTGGCAC
TTGATGTAATTCTCCTTGGAATTTGCCCTTTTTGAGTTTGGATCTTGGTTCATTCTCAAGCCTCAGACAG
TGGTTCAAAGTTTTTTTCTTCCATTTCAGGTGTCGTGAGGCTAGCACCGCCACCATGTGGTCCGGAGGCA
GTGGGAAGGCGCGGGGCTGGGAGGCCGCGGCGGGAGGGAGGAGCAGCCCCGGCAGGCTCAGCCGCCGCCG
AATCATGTCGATGAGTCCAAAGCACACGACTCCGTTCTCAGTGTCTGACATCTTGAGTCCCCTGGAGGAA
AGCTACAAGAAAGTGGGCATGGAGGGCGGCGGCCTCGGGGCTCCGCTGGCGGCGTACAGGCAGGGCCAGG
CGGCACCGCCAACAGCGGCCATGCAGCAGCACGCCGTGGGGCACCACGGCGCCGTCACCGCCGCCTACCA
CATGACGGCGGCGGGGGTGCCCCAGCTCTCGCACTCCGCCGTGGGGGGCTACTGCAACGGCAACCTGGGC
AACATGAGCGAGCTGCCGCCGTACCAGGACACCATGAGGAACAGCGCCTCTGGCCCCGGATGGTACGGCG
CCAACCCAGACCCGCGCTTCCCCGCCATCTCCCGCTTCATGGGCCCGGCGAGCGGCATGAACATGAGCGG
CATGGGCGGCCTGGGCTCGCTGGGGGACGTGAGCAAGAACATGGCCCCGCTGCCAAGCGCGCCGCGCAGG
AAGCGCCGGGTGCTCTTCTCGCAGGCGCAGGTGTACGAGCTGGAGCGACGCTTCAAGCAACAGAAGTACC
TGTCGGCGCCGGAGCGCGAGCACCTGGCCAGCATGATCCACCTGACGCCCACGCAGGTCAAGATCTGGTT
CCAGAACCACCGCTACAAAATGAAGCGCCAGGCCAAGGACAAGGCGGCGCAGCAGCAACTGCAGCAGGAC
AGCGGCGGCGGCGGGGGCGGCGGGGGCACCGGGTGCCCGCAGCAGCAACAGGCTCAGCAGCAGTCGCCGC
GACGCGTGGCGGTGCCGGTCCTGGTGAAAGACGGCAAACCGTGCCAGGCGGGTGCCCCCGCGCCGGGCGC
CGCCAGCCTACAAGGCCACGCGCAGCAGCAGGCGCAGCACCAGGCGCAGGCCGCGCAGGCGGCGGCAGCG
GCCATCTCCGTGGGCAGCGGTGGCGCCGGCCTTGGCGCACACCCGGGCCACCAGCCAGGCAGCGCAGGCC
AGTCTCCGGACCTGGCGCACCACGCCGCCAGCCCCGCGGCGCTGCAGGGCCAGGTATCCAGCCTGTCCCA
CCTGAACTCCTCGGGCTCGGACTACGGCACCATGTCCTGCTCCACCTTGCTATACGGTCGGACCTGGTAG
TAATGAACTAGTCCGTAACTTGAAAGTATTTCGATTTCTTGGCTTTATATATCTTGTGGAAAGGACGATC
GGCAATGCAAATACGGGCTAGTACGCGTTAAGTCGACAATCAACCTCTGGATTACAAAATTTGTGAAAGA
TTGACTGGTATTCTTAACTATGTTGCTCCTTTTACGCTATGTGGATACGCTGCTTTAATGCCTTTGTATC
ATGCTATTGCTTCCCGTATGGCTTTCATTTTCTCCTCCTTGTATAAATCCTGGTTGCTGTCTCTTTATGA
GGAGTTGTGGCCCGTTGTCAGGCAACGTGGCGTGGTGTGCACTGTGTTTGCTGACGCAACCCCCACTGGT
TGGGGCATTGCCACCACCTGTCAGCTCCTTTCCGGGACTTTCGCTTTCCCCCTCCCTATTGCCACGGCGG
AACTCATCGCCGCCTGCCTTGCCCGCTGCTGGACAGGGGCTCGGCTGTTGGGCACTGACAATTCCGTGGT
GTTGTCGGGGAAATCATCGTCCTTTCCTTGGCTGCTCGCCTGTGTTGCCACCTGGATTCTGCGCGGGACG
TCCTTCTGCTACGTCCCTTCGGCCCTCAATCCAGCGGACCTTCCTTCCCGCGGCCTGCTGCCGGCTCTGC
GGCCTCTTCCGCGTCTTCGCCTTCGCCCTCAGACGAGTCGGATCTCCCTTTGGGCCGCCTCCCCGCGTCG
ACTTTAAGACCAATGACTTACAAGGCAGCTGTAGATCTTAGCCACTTTTTAAAAGAAAAGGGGGGACTGG
AAGGGCTAATTCACTCCCAACGAAGACAAGATCTGCTTTTTGCTTGTACTGGGTCTCTCTGGTTAGACCA
GATCTGAGCCTGGGAGCTCTCTGGCTAACTAGGGAACCCACTGCTTAAGCCTCAATAAAGCTTGCCTTGA
GTGCTTCAAGTAGTGTGTGCCCGTCTGTTGTGTGACTCTGGTAACTAGAGATCCCTCAGACCCTTTTAGT
CAGTGTGGAAAATCTCTAGCAGTACGTATAGTAGTTCATGTCATCTTATTATTCAGTATTTATAACTTGC
AAAGAAATGAATATCAGAGAGTGAGAGGAACTTGTTTATTGCAGCTTATAATGGTTACAAATAAAGCAAT
AGCATCACAAATTTCACAAATAAAGCATTTTTTTCACTGCATTCTAGTTGTGGTTTGTCCAAACTCATCA
ATGTATCTTATCATGTCTGGCTCTAGCTATCCCGCCCCTAACTCCGCCCATCCCGCCCCTAACTCCGCCC
AGTTCCGCCCATTCTCCGCCCCATGGCTGACTAATTTTTTTTATTTATGCAGAGGCCGAGGCCGCCTCGG
CCTCTGAGCTATTCCAGAAGTAGTGAGGAGGCTTTTTTGGAGGCCTAGGGACGTACCCAATTCGCCCTAT
AGTGAGTCGTATTACGCGCGCTCACTGGCCGTCGTTTTACAACGTCGTGACTGGGAAAACCCTGGCGTTA
CCCAACTTAATCGCCTTGCAGCACATCCCCCTTTCGCCAGCTGGCGTAATAGCGAAGAGGCCCGCACCGA
TCGCCCTTCCCAACAGTTGCGCAGCCTGAATGGCGAATGGG
[124 nt withheld, positions 6902-7025]
C
[91 nt withheld, positions 7027-7117]
A
[49 nt withheld, positions 7119-7167]
CCTTTGACGTTGGAGTCCACGTTCTTT
[37 nt withheld, positions 7195-7231]
ACCCTATCTCGGTCTATTCTTTTGATTTATAAGGGATTTTGCCGATTTCGGCCTATTGGTTAAAAAATGA
GCTGATTTAACAAAAATTTAACGCGAATTTTAACAAAATATTAACGCTTACAATTTAGGTGGCACTTTTC
GGGGAAATGTGCGCGGAACCCCTATTTGTTTATTTTTCTAAATACATTCAAATATGTATCCGCTCATGAG
ACAATAACCCTGATAAATGCTTCAATAATATTGAAAAAGGAAGAGTATGAGTATTCAACATTTCCGTGTC
GCCCTTATTCCCTTTTTTGCGGCATTTTGCCTTCCTGTTTTTGCTCACCCAGAAACGCTGGTGAAAGTAA
AAGATGCTGAAGATCAGTTGGGTGCACGAGTGGGTTACATCGAACTGGATCTCAACAGCGGTAAGATCCT
TGAGAGTTTTCGCCCCGAAGAACGTTTTCCAATGATGAGCACTTTTAAAGTTCTGCTATGTGGCGCGGTA
TTATCCCGTATTGACGCCGGGCAAGAGCAACTCGGTCGCCGCATACACTATTCTCAGAATGACTTGGTTG
AGTACTCACCAGTCACAGAAAAGCATCTTACGGATGGCATGACAGTAAGAGAATTATGCAGTGCTGCCAT
AACCATGAGTGATAACACTGCGGCCAACTTACTTCTGACAACGATCGGAGGACCGAAGGAGCTAACCGCT
TTTTTGCACAACATGGGGGATCATGTAACTCGCCTTGATCGTTGGGAACCGGAGCTGAATGAAGCCATAC
CAAACGACGAGCGTGACACCACGATGCCTGTAGCAATGGCAACAACGTTGCGCAAACTATTAACTGGCGA
ACTACTTACTCTAGCTTCCCGGCAACAATTAATAGACTGGATGGAGGCGGATAAAGTTGCAGGACCACTT
CTGCGCTCGGCCCTTCCGGCTGGCTGGTTTATTGCTGATAAATCTGGAGCCGGTGAGCGTGGGTCTCGCG
GTATCATTGCAGCACTGGGGCCAGATGGTAAGCCCTCCCGTATCGTAGTTATCTACACGACGGGGAGTCA
GGCAACTATGGATGAACGAAATAGACAGATCGCTGAGATAGGTGCCTCACTGATTAAGCATTGGTAACTG
TCAGACCAAGTTTACTCATATATACTTTAGATTGATTTAAAACTTCATTTTTAATTTAAAAGGATCTAGG
TGAAGATCCTTTTTGATAATCTCATGACCAAAATCCCTTAACGTGAGTTTTCGTTCCACTGAGCGTCAGA
CCCCGTAGAAAAGATCAAAGGATCTTCTTGAGATCCTTTTTTTCTGCGCGTAATCTGCTGCTTGCAAACA
AAAAAACCACCGCTACCAGCGGTGGTTTGTTTGCCGGATCAAGAGCTACCAACTCTTTTTCCGAAGGTAA
CTGGCTTCAGCAGAGCGCAGATACCAAATACTGTTCTTCTAGTGTAGCCGTAGTTAGGCCACCACTTCAA
GAACTCTGTAGCACCGCCTACATACCTCGCTCTGCTAATCCTGTTACCAGTGGCTGCTGCCAGTGGCGAT
AAGTCGTGTCTTACCGGGTTGGACTCAAGACGATAGTTACCGGATAAGGCGCAGCGGTCGGGCTGAACGG
GGGGTTCGTGCACACAGCCCAGCTTGGAGCGAACGACCTACACCGAACTGAGATACCTACAGCGTGAGCT
ATGAGAAAGCGCCACGCTTCCCGAAGGGAGAAAGGCGGACAGGTATCCGGTAAGCGGCAGGGTCGGAACA
GGAGAGCGCACGAGGGAGCTTCCAGGGGGAAACGCCTGGTATCTTTATAGTCCTGTCGGGTTTCGCCACC
TCTGACTTGAGCGTCGATTTTTGTGATGCTCGTCAGGGGGGCGGAGCCTATGGAAAAACGCCAGCAACGC
GGCCTTTTTACGGTTCCTGGCCTTTTGCTGGCCTTTTGCTCACATGTTCTTTCCTGCGTTATCCCCTGAT
TCTGTGGATAACCGTATTACCGCCTTTGAGTGAGCTGATACCGCTCGCCGCAGCCGAACGACCGAGCGCA
GCGAGTCAGTGAGCGAGGAAGCGGAAGAGCGCCCAATACGCAAACCGCCTCTCCCCGCGCGTTGGCCGAT
TCATTAATGCAGCTGGCACGACAGGTTTCCCGACTGGAAAGCGGGCAGTGAGCGCAACGCAATTAATGTG
AGTTAGCTCACTCATTAGGCACCCCAGGCTTTACACTTTATGCTTCCGGCTCGTATGTTGTGTGGAATTG
TGAGCGGATAACAATTTCACACAGGAAACAGCTATGACCATGATTACGCCAAGCGCGCAATTAACCCTCA
CTAAAGGGAACAAAAGCTGGAGCTGCAAGC
