>Addgene plasmid #141899 | TFORF2060 | depositor partial sequence | sequence record 277834 | Insert
ACCGCCACCATGTGGTCCGGAGGCAGTGGGAAGGCGCGGGGCTGGGAGGCCGCGGCGGGAGGGAGGAGCA
GCCCCGGCAGGCTCAGCCGCCGCCGAATCATGTCGATGAGTCCAAAGCACACGACTCCGTTCTCAGTGTC
TGACATCTTGAGTCCCCTGGAGGAAAGCTACAAGAAAGTGGGCATGGAGGGCGGCGGCCTCGGGGCTCCG
CTGGCGGCGTACAGGCAGGGCCAGGCGGCACCGCCAACAGCGGCCATGCAGCAGCACGCCGTGGGGCACC
ACGGCGCCGTCACCGCCGCCTACCACATGACGGCGGCGGGGGTGCCCCAGCTCTCGCACTCCGCCGTGGG
GGGCTACTGCAACGGCAACCTGGGCAACATGAGCGAGCTGCCGCCGTACCAGGACACCATGAGGAACAGC
GCCTCTGGCCCCGGATGGTACGGCGCCAACCCAGACCCGCGCTTCCCCGCCATCTCCCGCTTCATGGGCC
CGGCGAGCGGCATGAACATGAGCGGCATGGGCGGCCTGGGCTCGCTGGGGGACGTGAGCAAGAACATGGC
CCCGCTGCCAAGCGCGCCGCGCAGGAAGCGCCGGGTGCTCTTCTCGCAGGCGCAGGTGTACGAGCTGGAG
CGACGCTTCAAGCAACAGAAGTACCTGTCGGCGCCGGAGCGCGAGCACCTGGCCAGCATGATCCACCTGA
CGCCCACGCAGGTCAAGATCTGGTTCCAGAACCACCGCTACAAAATGAAGCGCCAGGCCAAGGACAAGGC
GGCGCAGCAGCAACTGCAGCAGGACAGCGGCGGCGGCGGGGGCGGCGGGGGCACCGGGTGCCCGCAGCAG
CAACAGGCTCAGCAGCAGTCGCCGCGACGCGTGGCGGTGCCGGTCCTGGTGAAAGACGGCAAACCGTGCC
AGGCGGGTGCCCCCGCGCCGGGCGCCGCCAGCCTACAAGGCCACGCGCAGCAGCAGGCGCAGCACCAGGC
GCAGGCCGCGCAGGCGGCGGCAGCGGCCATCTCCGTGGGCAGCGGTGGCGCCGGCCTTGGCGCACACCCG
GGCCACCAGCCAGGCAGCGCAGGCCAGTCTCCGGACCTGGCGCACCACGCCGCCAGCCCCGCGGCGCTGC
AGGGCCAGGTATCCAGCCTGTCCCACCTGAACTCCTCGGGCTCGGACTACGGCACCATGTCCTGCTCCAC
CTTGCTATACGGTCGGACCTGGTAGTAATGAACTAGTCCGTAACTTGAAAGTATTTCGATTTCTTGGCTT
TATATATCTTGTGGAAAGGACGATCGGCAATGCAAATACGGGCTAGT
