>Addgene plasmid #141899 | TFORF2060 | depositor partial sequence | sequence record 277835 | Barcode
TCGGCAATGCAAATACGGGCTAGT
